Addgene plasmid #153426: pMIII-Neo-BFP
Purpose: Retroviral (MSCV) expression of mTagBFP2 fluorescent protein
Depositing lab: Maki Nakayama. Depositing organization: University of Colorado Denver and Anschutz Medical Campus. Publication: Multiplex T Cell Stimulation Assay Utilizing a T Cell Activation Reporter-Based Detection System. Mann SE, Zhou Z, Landry LG, Anderson AM, Alkanani AK, Fischer J, Peakman M, Mallone R, Campbell K, Michels AW, Nakayama M. Front Immunol. 2020 Apr 9;11:633. doi: 10.3389/fimmu.2020.00633. eCollection 2020. PubMed 32328071.
Backbone
  Vector backbone: pMIII-Neo
  Backbone manufacturer: Maki Nakayama
  Vector type: Mammalian Expression, Retroviral
  Selectable markers: Neomycin (select with G418)
Growth in bacteria
  Bacterial resistance: Ampicillin, 100 μg/mL
  Growth temperature: 37°C
  Growth strain: NEB Stable
  Copy number: High Copy
Gene/Insert
  Gene/Insert name: mTagBFP2
  Species: Other
  Cloning method: Restriction Enzyme; 5′ cloning site EcoRI (not destroyed); 3′ cloning site XhoI (not destroyed)
  Sequencing primers: 5′ 5pMIG; 3′ 3pMIG3
Terms and licenses: Academic/Nonprofit Terms; Industry Terms
Depositor comments: Second gene is neomycin-resistant gene
How to cite: pMIII-Neo-BFP was a gift from Maki Nakayama (Addgene plasmid # 153426 ; http://n2t.net/addgene:153426 ; RRID:Addgene_153426)
