[The description below was written by a language model from this plasmid's Addgene catalogue record and pLannotate feature annotations shown in this document.]
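Description:
pMIII-Neo-BFP is an MSCV-type gammaretroviral expression vector built on the pMIII-Neo backbone, designed to deliver the blue fluorescent protein mTagBFP2 into mammalian cells. In bacteria it is maintained through a high-copy ColE1/pUC-type origin and selected with ampicillin via the β-lactamase gene and its native promoter. The plasmid backbone also carries several non-functional remnants of earlier cloning vectors, including fragments of lacI, lacZα, rop, bom and the tetracycline resistance gene, along with a lac promoter/operator region.

The proviral portion is flanked by 5′ and 3′ long terminal repeats of murine embryonic stem cell virus. Because the sequence record is numbered from within the provirus, the 5′ LTR appears at the end of the circular map and runs directly into the Ψ packaging signal and a truncated gag segment lacking its start codon, an extended packaging region that promotes efficient encapsidation of the genomic RNA without producing Gag protein. No internal promoter is annotated, so expression is evidently driven by the 5′ LTR. The mTagBFP2 coding sequence, cloned between retained EcoRI and XhoI sites, is followed by an EMCV IRES and the Tn5 neomycin phosphotransferase gene, giving a single bicistronic transcript in which cap-dependent translation yields the fluorescent protein and IRES-dependent translation yields G418 resistance.

Since the vector lacks functional gag, pol and env genes, these must be provided in trans by packaging cells to produce infectious particles. Transduced cells can then be enriched with G418 and identified by blue fluorescence. The associated publication concerns a multiplexed T cell stimulation assay based on activation reporters, though the record does not state this plasmid's specific role in that system.
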