Features (pLannotate 1.2.2; 20 found; start..end, strand, type, name):
     64..405     +  misc_feature   MESV Ψ: packaging signal of murine embryonic stem cell virus
    472..888     +  CDS            gag (truncated): truncated Moloney murine leukemia virus (MMLV) gag gene lacking the start codon
    909..1619    +  CDS            mTagBFP2: mTagBFP2 is a basic (constitutively fluorescent) blue fluorescent protein published in 2011, derived from Entacmaea quadricolor. It is reported to be a very rapidly-maturing monomer with very low acid sensitivity.
   1643..2203    +  misc_feature   IRES: internal ribosome entry site (IRES) of the encephalomyocarditis virus (EMCV)
   2213..3016    +  CDS            NeoR/KanR: aminoglycoside phosphotransferase from Tn5; aph(3')-II (or nptII); confers resistance to neomycin, kanamycin, and G418 (Geneticin®)
   3015..3040    +  misc_feature   MCS (fragment): pUC18/19 multiple cloning site
   3160..3674    +  LTR            3' LTR: 3' long terminal repeat from murine embryonic stem cell virus
   3836..3852    -  protein_bind   lac operator: The lac repressor binds to the lac operator to inhibit transcription in E. coli. This inhibition can be relieved by adding lactose or isopropyl-β-D-thiogalactopyranoside (IPTG). lac repressor encoded by lacI
   3860..3890    -  promoter       lac promoter: promoter for the E. coli lac operon
   3905..3926    -  protein_bind   CAP binding site: CAP binding activates transcription in the presence of cAMP. E. coli catabolite activator protein
   3939..4031    -  CDS            lacI (fragment): lac repressor; lacI; The lac repressor binds to the lac operator to inhibit transcription in E. coli. This inhibition can be relieved by adding lactose or isopropyl-β-D-thiogalactopyranoside (IPTG).
   4214..4802    -  rep_origin     ori: high-copy-number ColE1/pMB1/pBR322/pUC origin of replication
   4973..5833    -  CDS            AmpR: β-lactamase; bla; confers resistance to ampicillin, carbenicillin, and related antibiotics
   5834..5938    -  promoter       AmpR promoter: bla
   6033..6068    +  CDS            rop (fragment): Rop protein, which maintains plasmids at low copy number; rop
   6170..6269    +  misc_feature   bom (fragment): basis of mobility region from pBR322
   6275..6424    -  CDS            lacZα (fragment): LacZα fragment of β-galactosidase; lacZ fragment
   6424..6625    -  CDS            TcR (fragment): tetracycline efflux protein; tet; confers resistance to tetracycline
   6626..6724    +  CDS            env (fragment): murine leukemia virus gPr80 envelope polyprotein precursor; env; proteolytically cleaved into gp70SU and p15TM subunits
   6766..7282    +  LTR            5' LTR: 5' long terminal repeat from murine embryonic stem cell virus
>Addgene plasmid #153426 | pMIII-Neo-BFP | addgene full sequence | sequence record 306231 | Addgene NGS Result
TGGAGGTTCCACCGAGATTTGGAGACCCCTGCCCAGGGACCACCGACCCCCCCGCCGGGAGGTAAGCTGG
CCAGCGGTCGTTTCGTGTCTGTCTCTGTCTTTGTGCGTGTTTGTGCCGGCATCTAATGTTTGCGCCTGCG
TCTGTACTAGTTAGCTAACTAGCTCTGTATCTGGCGGACCCGTGGTGGAACTGACGAGTTCTGAACACCC
GGCCGCAACCCTGGGAGACGTCCCAGGGACTTTGGGGGCCGTTTTTGTGGCCCGACCTGAGGAAGGGAGT
CGATGTGGAATCCGACCCCGTCAGGATATGTGGTTCTGGTAGGAGACGAGAACCTAAAACAGTTCCCGCC
TCCGTCTGAATTTTTGCTTTCGGTTTGGAACCGAAGCCGCGCGTCTTGTCTGCTGCAGCGCTGCAGCATC
GTTCTGTGTTGTCTCTGTCTGACTGTGTTTCTGTATTTGTCTGAAAATTAGGGCCAGACTGTTACCACTC
CCTTAAGTTTGACCTTAGGTCACTGGAAAGATGTCGAGCGGATCGCTCACAACCAGTCGGTAGATGTCAA
GAAGAGACGTTGGGTTACCTTCTGCTCTGCAGAATGGCCAACCTTTAACGTCGGATGGCCGCGAGACGGC
ACCTTTAACCGAGACCTCATCACCCAGGTTAAGATCAAGGTCTTTTCACCTGGCCCGCATGGACACCCAG
ACCAGGTCCCCTACATCGTGACCTGGGAAGCCTTGGCTTTTGACCCCCCTCCCTGGGTCAAGCCCTTTGT
ACACCCTAAGCCTCCGCCTCCTCTTCCTCCATCCGCCCCGTCTCTCCCCCTTGAACCTCCTCGTTCGACC
CCGCCTCGATCCTCCCTTTATCCAGCCCTCACTCCTTCTCTAGGCGCCGGAATTCAGATCTAGCCACCAT
GGTGTCTAAGGGCGAAGAGCTGATTAAGGAGAACATGCACATGAAGCTGTACATGGAGGGCACCGTGGAC
AACCATCACTTCAAGTGCACATCCGAGGGCGAAGGCAAGCCCTACGAGGGCACCCAGACCATGAGAATCA
AGGTGGTCGAGGGCGGCCCTCTCCCCTTCGCCTTCGACATCCTGGCTACTAGCTTCCTCTACGGCAGCAA
GACCTTCATCAACCACACCCAGGGCATCCCCGACTTCTTCAAGCAGTCCTTCCCTGAGGGCTTCACATGG
GAGAGAGTCACCACATACGAAGACGGGGGCGTGCTGACCGCTACCCAGGACACCAGCCTCCAGGACGGCT
GCCTCATCTACAACGTCAAGATCAGAGGGGTGAACTTCACATCCAACGGCCCTGTGATGCAGAAGAAAAC
ACTCGGCTGGGAGGCCTTCACCGAGACGCTGTACCCCGCTGACGGCGGCCTGGAAGGCAGAAACGACATG
GCCCTGAAGCTCGTGGGCGGGAGCCATCTGATCGCAAACGCCAAGACCACATATAGATCCAAGAAACCCG
CTAAGAACCTCAAGATGCCTGGCGTCTACTATGTGGACTACAGACTGGAAAGAATCAAGGAGGCCAACAA
CGAGACCTACGTCGAGCAGCACGAGGTGGCAGTGGCCAGATACTGCGACCTCCCTAGCAAACTGGGGCAC
AAGCTTAATTGACTCGAGCGGGATCAATTCCGCCCCCCCCCTAACGTTACTGGCCGAAGCCGCTTGGAAT
AAGGCCGGTGTGCGTTTGTCTATATGTTATTTTCCACCATATTGCCGTCTTTTGGCAATGTGAGGGCCCG
GAAACCTGGCCCTGTCTTCTTGACGAGCATTCCTAGGGGTCTTTCCCCTCTCGCCAAAGGAATGCAAGGT
CTGTTGAATGTCGTGAAGGAAGCAGTTCCTCTGGAAGCTTCTTGAAGACAAACAACGTCTGTAGCGACCC
TTTGCAGGCAGCGGAACCCCCCACCTGGCGACAGGTGCCTCTGCGGCCAAAAGCCACGTGTATAAGATAC
ACCTGCAAAGGCGGCACAACCCCAGTGCCACGTTGTGAGTTGGATAGTTGTGGAAAGAGTCAAATGGCTC
TCCTCAAGCGTATTCAACAAGGGGCTGAAGGATGCCCAGAAGGTACCCCATTGTATGGGATCTGATCTGG
GGCCTCGGTGCACATGCTTTACATGTGTTTAGTCGAGGTTAAAAAAACGTCTAGGCCCCCCGAACCACGG
GGACGTGGTTTTCCTTTGAAAAACACGATAATACCATGAACCATGGGATCGGCCATTGAACAAGATGGAT
TGCACGCAGGTTCTCCGGCCGCTTGGGTGGAGAGGCTATTCGGCTATGACTGGGCACAACAGACAATCGG
CTGCTCTGATGCCGCCGTGTTCCGGCTGTCAGCGCAGGGGCGCCCGGTTCTTTTTGTCAAGACCGACCTG
TCCGGTGCCCTGAATGAACTGCAGGACGAGGCAGCGCGGCTATCGTGGCTGGCCACGACGGGCGTTCCTT
GCGCAGCTGTGCTCGACGTTGTCACTGAAGCGGGAAGGGACTGGCTGCTATTGGGCGAAGTGCCGGGGCA
GGATCTCCTGTCATCTCACCTTGCTCCTGCCGAGAAAGTATCCATCATGGCTGATGCAATGCGGCGGCTG
CATACGCTTGATCCGGCTACCTGCCCATTCGACCACCAAGCGAAACATCGCATCGAGCGAGCACGTACTC
GGATGGAAGCCGGTCTTGTCGATCAGGATGATCTGGACGAAGAGCATCAGGGGCTCGCGCCAGCCGAACT
GTTCGCCAGGCTCAAGGCGCGCATGCCCGACGGCGAGGATCTCGTCGTGACCCATGGCGATGCCTGCTTG
CCGAATATCATGGTGGAAAATGGCCGCTTTTCTGGATTCATCGACTGTGGCCGGCTGGGTGTGGCGGACC
GCTATCAGGACATAGCGTTGGCTACCCGTGATATTGCTGAAGAGCTTGGCGGCGAATGGGCTGACCGCTT
CCTCGTGCTTTACGGTATCGCCGCTCCCGATTCGCAGCGCATCGCCTTCTATCGCCTTCTTGACGAGTTC
TTCTGAGTCGACCTGCAGGCATGCAAGCTTCAGGTAGCCGGCTAACGTTAACAACCGGTACCTCTAGAAC
TATAGCTAGCATGCGCAAATTTAAAGCGCTGATATCGATAAAATAAAAGATTTTATTTAGTCTCCAGAAA
AAGGGGGGAATGAAAGACCCCACCTGTAGGTTTGGCAAGCTAGCTTAAGTAACGCCATTTTGCAAGGCAT
GGAAAATACATAACTGAGAATAGAGAAGTTCAGATCAAGGTTAGGAACAGAGAGACAGCAGAATATGGGC
CAAACAGGATATCTGTGGTAAGCAGTTCCTGCCCCGGCTCAGGGCCAAGAACAGATGGTCCCCAGATGCG
GTCCCGCCCTCAGCAGTTTCTAGAGAACCATCAGATGTTTCCAGGGTGCCCCAAGGACCTGAAATGACCC
TGTGCCTTATTTGAACTAACCAATCAGTTCGCTTCTCGCTTCTGTTCGCGCGCTTCTGCTCCCCGAGCTC
AATAAAAGAGCCCACAACCCCTCACTCGGCGCGCCAGTCCTCCGATAGACTGCGTCGCCCGGGTACCCGT
GTATCCAATAAACCCTCTTGCAGTTGCATCCGACTTGTGGTCTCGCTGTTCCTTGGGAGGGTCTCCTCTG
AGTGATTGACTACCCGTCAGCGGGGGTCTTTCATGGGTAACAGTTTCTTGAAGTTGGAGAACAACATTCT
GAGGGTAGGAGTCGAATATTAAGTAATCCTGACTCAATTAGCCACTGTTTTGAATCCACATACTCCAATA
CTCCTGAAATAGTTCATTATGGACAGCGCAGAAAGAGCTGGGGAGAATTGTGAAATTGTTATCCGCTCAC
AATTCCACACAACATACGAGCCGGAAGCATAAAGTGTAAAGCCTGGGGTGCCTAATGAGTGAGCTAACTC
ACATTAATTGCGTTGCGCTCACTGCCCGCTTTCCAGTCGGGAAACCTGTCGTGCCAGCTGCATTAATGAA
TCGGCCAACGCGCGGGGAGAGGCGGTTTGCGTATTGGGCGCTCTTCCGCTTCCTCGCTCACTGACTCGCT
GCGCTCGGTCGTTCGGCTGCGGCGAGCGGTATCAGCTCACTCAAAGGCGGTAATACGGTTATCCACAGAA
TCAGGGGATAACGCAGGAAAGAACATGTGAGCAAAAGGCCAGCAAAAGGCCAGGAACCGTAAAAAGGCCG
CGTTGCTGGCGTTTTTCCATAGGCTCCGCCCCCCTGACGAGCATCACAAAAATCGACGCTCAAGTCAGAG
GTGGCGAAACCCGACAGGACTATAAAGATACCAGGCGTTTCCCCCTGGAAGCTCCCTCGTGCGCTCTCCT
GTTCCGACCCTGCCGCTTACCGGATACCTGTCCGCCTTTCTCCCTTCGGGAAGCGTGGCGCTTTCTCATA
GCTCACGCTGTAGGTATCTCAGTTCGGTGTAGGTCGTTCGCTCCAAGCTGGGCTGTGTGCACGAACCCCC
CGTTCAGCCCGACCGCTGCGCCTTATCCGGTAACTATCGTCTTGAGTCCAACCCGGTAAGACACGACTTA
TCGCCACTGGCAGCAGCCACTGGTAACAGGATTAGCAGAGCGAGGTATGTAGGCGGTGCTACAGAGTTCT
TGAAGTGGTGGCCTAACTACGGCTACACTAGAAGAACAGTATTTGGTATCTGCGCTCTGCTGAAGCCAGT
TACCTTCGGAAAAAGAGTTGGTAGCTCTTGATCCGGCAAACAAACCACCGCTGGTAGCGGTGGTTTTTTT
GTTTGCAAGCAGCAGATTACGCGCAGAAAAAAAGGATCTCAAGAAGATCCTTTGATCTTTTCTACGGGGT
CTGACGCTCAGTGGAACGAAAACTCACGTTAAGGGATTTTGGTCATGAGATTATCAAAAAGGATCTTCAC
CTAGATCCTTTTAAATTAAAAATGAAGTTTTAAATCAATCTAAAGTATATATGAGTAAACTTGGTCTGAC
AGTTACCAATGCTTAATCAGTGAGGCACCTATCTCAGCGATCTGTCTATTTCGTTCATCCATAGTTGCCT
GACTCCCCGTCGTGTAGATAACTACGATACGGGAGGGCTTACCATCTGGCCCCAGTGCTGCAATGATACC
GCGAGACCCACGCTCACCGGCTCCAGATTTATCAGCAATAAACCAGCCAGCCGGAAGGGCCGAGCGCAGA
AGTGGTCCTGCAACTTTATCCGCCTCCATCCAGTCTATTAATTGTTGCCGGGAAGCTAGAGTAAGTAGTT
CGCCAGTTAATAGTTTGCGCAACGTTGTTGCCATTGCTACAGGCATCGTGGTGTCACGCTCGTCGTTTGG
TATGGCTTCATTCAGCTCCGGTTCCCAACGATCAAGGCGAGTTACATGATCCCCCATGTTGTGCAAAAAA
GCGGTTAGCTCCTTCGGTCCTCCGATCGTTGTCAGAAGTAAGTTGGCCGCAGTGTTATCACTCATGGTTA
TGGCAGCACTGCATAATTCTCTTACTGTCATGCCATCCGTAAGATGCTTTTCTGTGACTGGTGAGTACTC
AACCAAGTCATTCTGAGAATAGTGTATGCGGCGACCGAGTTGCTCTTGCCCGGCGTCAATACGGGATAAT
ACCGCGCCACATAGCAGAACTTTAAAAGTGCTCATCATTGGAAAACGTTCTTCGGGGCGAAAACTCTCAA
GGATCTTACCGCTGTTGAGATCCAGTTCGATGTAACCCACTCGTGCACCCAACTGATCTTCAGCATCTTT
TACTTTCACCAGCGTTTCTGGGTGAGCAAAAACAGGAAGGCAAAATGCCGCAAAAAAGGGAATAAGGGCG
ACACGGAAATGTTGAATACTCATACTCTTCCTTTTTCAATATTATTGAAGCATTTATCAGGGTTATTGTC
TCATGAGCGGATACATATTTGAATGTATTTAGAAAAATAAACAAATAGGGGTTCCGCGCACATTTCCCCG
AAAAGTGCCACCTGACGTCTAAGAAACCATTATTATCATGACATTAACCTATAAAAATAGGCGTATCACG
AGGCCCTTTCGTCTCGCGCGTTTCGGTGATGACGGTGAAAACCTCTGACACATGCAGCTCCCGGAGACGG
TCACAGCTTGTCTGTAAGCGGATGCCGGGAGCAGACAAGCCCGTCAGGGCGCGTCAGCGGGTGTTGGCGG
GTGTCGGGGCTGGCTTAACTATGCGGCATCAGAGCAGATTGTACTGAGAGTGCACCATATGCGGTGTGAA
ATACCGCACAGATGCGTAAGGAGAAAATACCGCATCAGGCGCCATTCGCCATTCAGGCTGCGCAACTGTT
GGGAAGGGCGATCGGTGCGGGCCTCTTCGCTATTACGCCAGCTGGCGAAAGGGGGATGTGCTGCAAGGCG
ATTAAGTTGGGTAACGCCAGGGTTTTCCCAGTCACGACGTTGTAAAACGACGGCGCAAGGAATGGTGCAT
GCAAGGAGATGGCGCCCAACAGTCCCCCGGCCACGGGGCCTGCCACCATACCCACGCCGAAACAAGCGCT
CATGAGCCCGAAGTGGCGAGCCCGATCTTCCCCATCGGTGATGTCGGCGATATAGGCGCCAGCAACCGCA
CCTGTGGCGCCGGTGATGCCGGCCACGATGCGTCCGGCGTAGAGGCGATTAGTCCAATTTGTTAAAGACA
GGATATCAGTGGTCCAGGCTCTAGTTTTGACTCAACAATATCACCAGCTGAAGCCTATAGAGTACGAGCC
ATAGATAAAATAAAAGATTTTATTTAGTCTCCAGAAAAAGGGGGGAATGAAAGACCCCACCTGTAGGTTT
GGCAAGCTAGCTTAAGTAACGCCATTTTGCAAGGCATGGAAAATACATAACTGAGAATAGAGAAGTTCAG
ATCAAGGTTAGGAACAGAGAGACAGCAGAATATGGGCCAAACAGGATATCTGTGGTAAGCAGTTCCTGCC
CCGGCTCAGGGCCAAGAACAGATGGTCCCCAGATGCGGTCCCGCCCTCAGCAGTTTCTAGAGAACCATCA
GATGTTTCCAGGGTGCCCCAAGGACCTGAAATGACCCTGTGCCTTATTTGAACTAACCAATCAGTTCGCT
TCTCGCTTCTGTTCGCGCGCTTCTGCTCCCCGAGCTCAATAAAAGAGCCCACAACCCCTCACTCGGCGCG
CCAGTCCTCCGATAGACTGCGTCGCCCGGGTACCCGTATTCCCAATAAAGCCTCTTGCTGTTTGCATCCG
AATCGTGGACTCGCTGATCCTTGGGAGGGTCTCCTCAGATTGATTGACTGCCCACCTCGGGGGTCTTTCA
TT
